>Addgene plasmid #132226 | pDONR221_SLC44A3 | addgene full sequence | sequence record 262700 | Addgene NGS Result
CTTTCCTGCGTTATCCCCTGATTCTGTGGATAACCGTATTACCGCCTTTGAGTGAGCTGATACCGCTCGC
CGCAGCCGAACGACCGAGCGCAGCGAGTCAGTGAGCGAGGAAGCGGAAGAGCGCCCAATACGCAAACCGC
CTCTCCCCGCGCGTTGGCCGATTCATTAATGCAGCTGGCACGACAGGTTTCCCGACTGGAAAGCGGGCAG
TGAGCGCAACGCAATTAATACGCGTACCGCTAGCCAGGAAGAGTTTGTAGAAACGCAAAAAGGCCATCCG
TCAGGATGGCCTTCTGCTTAGTTTGATGCCTGGCAGTTTATGGCGGGCGTCCTGCCCGCCACCCTCCGGG
CCGTTGCTTCACAACGTTCAAATCCGCTCCCGGCGGATTTGTCCTACTCAGGAGAGCGTTCACCGACAAA
CAACAGATAAAACGAAAGGCCCAGTCTTCCGACTGAGCCTTTCGTTTTATTTGATGCCTGGCAGTTCCCT
ACTCTCGCGTTAACGCTAGCATGGATGTTTTCCCAGTCACGACGTTGTAAAACGACGGCCAGTCTTAAGC
TCGGGCCCCAAATAATGATTTTATTTTGACTGATAGTGACCTGTTCGTTGCAACACATTGATGAGCAATG
CTTTTTTATAATGCCAACTTTGTACAAAAAAGCAGGCTCCACCATGCACTGCCTGGGCGCCGAGTACCTG
GTGAGCGCCGAGGGAGCACCAAGGCAGAGAGAGTGGCGGCCTCAGATCTATAGAAAGTGTACAGACACCG
CCTGGCTGTTCCTGTTCTTTCTGTTTTGGACCGGCCTGGTGTTCATCATGGGCTACAGCGTGGTGGCAGG
AGCAGCAGGCAGGCTGCTGTTCGGCTATGACTCCTTTGGCAACATGTGCGGCAAGAAGAATTCCCCAGTG
GAGGGAGCACCACTGTCTGGACAGGATATGACACTGAAGAAGCACGTGTTCTTTATGAACTCCTGTAATC
TGGAGGTGAAGGGCACCCAGCTGAACCGCATGGCCCTGTGCGTGTCTAATTGTCCAGAGGAGCAGCTGGA
CAGCCTGGAGGAGGTGCAGTTCTTTGCCAACACATCTGGCAGCTTCCTGTGCGTGTACAGCCTGAACTCC
TTTAATTATACCCACTCCCCAAAGGCCGATTCTCTGTGCCCTAGGCTGCCAGTGCCACCTTCCAAGTCTT
TTCCCCTGTTCAACAGATGCGTGCCCCAGACACCTGAGTGTTACTCCCTGTTCGCCTCTGTGCTGATCAA
TGACGTGGATACACTGCACCGGATCCTGAGCGGCATCATGTCCGGCAGAGACACCATCCTGGGACTGTGC
ATCCTGGCCCTGGCCCTGTCTCTGGCCATGATGTTCACCTTTCGGTTCATCACCACACTGCTGGTGCACA
TCTTCATCAGCCTGGTCATCCTGGGCCTGCTGTTCGTGTGCGGCGTGCTGTGGTGGCTGTACTATGACTA
TACAAACGATCTGTCCATCGAGCTGGATACCGAGAGAGAGAATATGAAGTGCGTGCTGGGCTTCGCCATC
GTGTCTACAGGCATCACCGCCGTGCTGCTGGTGCTGATCTTCGTGCTGAGGAAGCGCATCAAGCTGACAG
TGGAGCTGTTTCAGATCACCAATAAGGCCATCAGCTCCGCCCCTTTTCTGCTGTTCCAGCCACTGTGGAC
ATTTGCCATCCTGATCTTCTTTTGGGTGCTGTGGGTGGCCGTGCTGCTGAGCCTGGGAACCGCAGGAGCA
GCCCAGGTCATGGAGGGCGGCCAGGTGGAGTACAAGCCTCTGTCTGGCATCAGGTACATGTGGAGCTATC
ACCTGATCGGCCTGATCTGGACATCCGAGTTCATCCTGGCCTGCCAGCAGATGACAATCGCCGGCGCCGT
GGTGACCTGTTACTTTAACCGCTCCAAGAATGACCCACCCGATCACCCTATCCTGTCTAGCCTGTCTATC
CTGTTCTTTTATCACCAGGGCACCGTGGTGAAGGGCTCTTTCCTGATCAGCGTGGTGCGGATCCCAAGAA
TCATCGTGATGTACATGCAGAACGCCCTGAAGGAGCAGCAGCACGGCGCCCTGAGCAGGTACCTGTTCCG
CTGCTGTTATTGCTGTTTTTGGTGCCTGGACAAGTACCTGCTGCACCTGAACCAGAATGCCTATACCACA
ACCGCCATCAATGGCACAGACTTCTGTACCTCCGCCAAGGATGCCTTTAAGATCCTGAGCAAGAACTCCT
CTCACTTCACATCCATCAATTGCTTTGGCGATTTCATCATCTTTCTGGGCAAGGTGCTGGTGGTGTGCTT
CACCGTGTTTGGCGGCCTGATGGCCTTCAACTACAATAGGGCATTTCAAGTGTGGGCAGTGCCACTGCTG
CTGGTGGCCTTCTTTGCCTATCTGGTGGCCCACTCTTTCCTGAGCGTGTTTGAGACAGTGCTGGATGCCC
TGTTCCTGTGCTTTGCCGTGGACCTGGAGACCAACGATGGCAGCTCCGAGAAGCCTTACTTCATGGACCA
GGAGTTCCTGAGCTTTGTGAAGAGGTCCAACAAGCTGAACAATGCCCGCGCCCAGCAGGATAAGCACAGC
CTGAGGAATGAGGAGGGCACCGAGCTGCAGGCCATCGTGCGCGACCCAGCTTTCTTGTACAAAGTTGGCA
TTATAAGAAAGCATTGCTTATCAATTTGTTGCAACGAACAGGTCACTATCAGTCAAAATAAAATCATTAT
TTGCCATCCAGCTGATATCCCCTATAGTGAGTCGTATTACATGGTCATAGCTGTTTCCTGGCAGCTCTGG
CCCGTGTCTCAAAATCTCTGATGTTACATTGCACAAGATAAAAATATATCATCATGAACAATAAAACTGT
CTGCTTACATAAACAGTAATACAAGGGGTGTTATGAGCCATATTCAACGGGAAACGTCGAGGCCGCGATT
AAATTCCAACATGGATGCTGATTTATATGGGTATAAATGGGCTCGCGATAATGTCGGGCAATCAGGTGCG
ACAATCTATCGCTTGTATGGGAAGCCCGATGCGCCAGAGTTGTTTCTGAAACATGGCAAAGGTAGCGTTG
CCAATGATGTTACAGATGAGATGGTCAGACTAAACTGGCTGACGGAATTTATGCCTCTTCCGACCATCAA
GCATTTTATCCGTACTCCTGATGATGCATGGTTACTCACCACTGCGATCCCCGGAAAAACAGCATTCCAG
GTATTAGAAGAATATCCTGATTCAGGTGAAAATATTGTTGATGCGCTGGCAGTGTTCCTGCGCCGGTTGC
ATTCGATTCCTGTTTGTAATTGTCCTTTTAACAGCGATCGCGTATTTCGTCTCGCTCAGGCGCAATCACG
AATGAATAACGGTTTGGTTGATGCGAGTGATTTTGATGACGAGCGTAATGGCTGGCCTGTTGAACAAGTC
TGGAAAGAAATGCATAAACTTTTGCCATTCTCACCGGATTCAGTCGTCACTCATGGTGATTTCTCACTTG
ATAACCTTATTTTTGACGAGGGGAAATTAATAGGTTGTATTGATGTTGGACGAGTCGGAATCGCAGACCG
ATACCAGGATCTTGCCATCCTATGGAACTGCCTCGGTGAGTTTTCTCCTTCATTACAGAAACGGCTTTTT
CAAAAATATGGTATTGATAATCCTGATATGAATAAATTGCAGTTTCATTTGATGCTCGATGAGTTTTTCT
AATCAGAATTGGTTAATTGGTTGTAACACTGGCAGAGCATTACGCTGACTTGACGGGACGGCGCAAGCTC
ATGACCAAAATCCCTTAACGTGAGTTACGCGTCGTTCCACTGAGCGTCAGACCCCGTAGAAAAGATCAAA
GGATCTTCTTGAGATCCTTTTTTTCTGCGCGTAATCTGCTGCTTGCAAACAAAAAAACCACCGCTACCAG
CGGTGGTTTGTTTGCCGGATCAAGAGCTACCAACTCTTTTTCCGAAGGTAACTGGCTTCAGCAGAGCGCA
GATACCAAATACTGTTCTTCTAGTGTAGCCGTAGTTAGGCCACCACTTCAAGAACTCTGTAGCACCGCCT
ACATACCTCGCTCTGCTAATCCTGTTACCAGTGGCTGCTGCCAGTGGCGATAAGTCGTGTCTTACCGGGT
TGGACTCAAGACGATAGTTACCGGATAAGGCGCAGCGGTCGGGCTGAACGGGGGGTTCGTGCACACAGCC
CAGCTTGGAGCGAACGACCTACACCGAACTGAGATACCTACAGCGTGAGCTATGAGAAAGCGCCACGCTT
CCCGAAGGGAGAAAGGCGGACAGGTATCCGGTAAGCGGCAGGGTCGGAACAGGAGAGCGCACGAGGGAGC
TTCCAGGGGGAAACGCCTGGTATCTTTATAGTCCTGTCGGGTTTCGCCACCTCTGACTTGAGCGTCGATT
TTTGTGATGCTCGTCAGGGGGGCGGAGCCTATGGAAAAACGCCAGCAACGCGGCCTTTTTACGGTTCCTG
GCCTTTTGCTGGCCTTTTGCTCACATGTT
Features (pLannotate 1.2.2; 10 found; start..end, strand, type, name):
    121..213     +  CDS            lacI (fragment): lac repressor; lacI; The lac repressor binds to the lac operator to inhibit transcription in E. coli. This inhibition can be relieved by adding lactose or isopropyl-β-D-thiogalactopyranoside (IPTG).
    268..295     -  terminator     rrnB T2 terminator: transcription terminator T2 from the E. coli rrnB gene
    427..470     +  terminator     rrnB T1 terminator: Escherichia coli rrnB; transcription terminator T1 from the E. coli rrnB gene
    517..553     -  CDS            lacZα (fragment): LacZα fragment of β-galactosidase; lacZ fragment
    569..668     +  protein_bind   attL1: mutant version of attL; recombination site for the Gateway® LR reaction LR Clonase™
    674..2632    +  CDS            SLC44A3: CTL3_HUMAN - Also known as CTL3. Experimental evidence at protein level: Swiss-Prot protein existence level 1. From Homo sapiens (Human).
   2634..2733    -  protein_bind   attL2: mutant version of attL; recombination site for the Gateway® LR reaction LR Clonase™
   2751..2769    -  promoter       T7 promoter: promoter for bacteriophage T7 RNA polymerase
   2903..3712    +  CDS            KanR: aminoglycoside phosphotransferase; aph(3')-Ia; confers resistance to kanamycin in bacteria or G418 (Geneticin®) in eukaryotes
   3859..4447    +  rep_origin     ori: high-copy-number ColE1/pMB1/pBR322/pUC origin of replication
