[The description below was written by a language model from this plasmid's Addgene catalogue record and pLannotate feature annotations shown in this document.]
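Description:
pDONR221_SLC44A3 is a Gateway entry clone built on the pDONR221 backbone, carrying a codon-optimized open reading frame for human SLC44A3 (also known as CTL3, choline transporter-like protein 3). It forms part of a large consortium collection of solute carrier (SLC) transporter clones assembled to support transporter research and drug discovery. The sequenced plasmid is about 4.5 kb and is maintained in E. coli at high copy through a ColE1/pUC-type origin of replication, with selection by kanamycin via an aminoglycoside phosphotransferase (KanR) gene.

The 1,959 bp SLC44A3 coding sequence sits between attL1 and attL2, the recombination sites that result from a BP reaction into a pDONR vector. These sites allow the ORF to be moved directionally, by an LR Clonase reaction, into any attR-containing destination vector. Although the catalogue lists the vector type as mammalian expression, the annotated features show no eukaryotic promoter or polyadenylation signal driving the insert, so expression depends on the regulatory elements and any tags supplied by the chosen destination vector. Upstream of the cassette lie the rrnB T1 and T2 transcription terminators, which insulate the insert from read-through transcription in bacteria. A T7 promoter lies just beyond attL2, oriented back toward the insert, and M13 forward and reverse priming sites are recorded for sequence verification. The short lacI and lacZα fragments annotated nearby are backbone remnants rather than functional genes. The record does not state whether the ORF retains a stop codon, which matters for C-terminal fusions. The plasmid is intended as a source clone for subcloning SLC44A3 into custom expression vectors.
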