Addgene plasmid #132226: pDONR221_SLC44A3
Purpose: Gateway entry clone with codon-optimized ORF sequence for subcloning into custom expression vectors
Depositing lab: RESOLUTE Consortium & Giulio Superti-Furga. Depositing organization: CeMM Research Center for Molecular Medicine. Publication: The RESOLUTE consortium: unlocking SLC transporters for drug discovery. Superti-Furga G, Lackner D, Wiedmer T, Ingles-Prieto A, Barbosa B, Girardi E, Goldmann U, Gurtl B, Klavins K, Klimek C, Lindinger S, Lineiro-Retes E, Muller AC, Onstein S, Redinger G, Reil D, Sedlyarov V, Wolf G, Crawford M, Everley R, ... Steppan CM. Nat Rev Drug Discov. 2020 Jul;19(7):429-430. doi: 10.1038/d41573-020-00056-6. PubMed 32265506.
Backbone
  Vector backbone: pDONR221
  Backbone manufacturer: Thermo Fisher Scientific
  Backbone size w/o insert (bp): 2550
  Vector type: Mammalian Expression
Growth in bacteria
  Bacterial resistance: Kanamycin, 50 μg/mL
  Growth temperature: 37°C
  Growth strain: Stbl3
  Copy number: High Copy
Gene/Insert
  Gene/Insert name: SLC44A3 (alt name: MGC45474, CTL3)
  Species: H. sapiens (human)
  Insert size (bp): 1959
  Entrez Gene: SLC44A3 (a.k.a. CTL3, MGC45474)
  Cloning method: Gateway Cloning
  Sequencing primers: 5′ M13-fwd; 3′ M13-rev
Terms and licenses: Academic/Nonprofit Terms; Industry Terms
Depositor comments: For more information on the full Resolute plasmid collection, please see www.addgene.org/depositor-collections/re-solute/. Please provide your feedback on this plasmid to the RESOLUTE consortium by filling out their RESOLUTE repository feedback form: https://forms.office.com/Pages/ResponsePage.aspx?id=0e05yklzmkS7rjFGQL4N7z4feCLQvEJAmVcOCM_u885UN1JJRko0Ukg4TVQwNTZLOUxPQVJWT1NHUCQlQCN0PWcu
How to cite: pDONR221_SLC44A3 was a gift from RESOLUTE Consortium & Giulio Superti-Furga (Addgene plasmid # 132226 ; http://n2t.net/addgene:132226 ; RRID:Addgene_132226)
