>Addgene plasmid #132226 | pDONR221_SLC44A3 | depositor partial sequence | sequence record 253852 | Codon-optimized ORF of SLC44A3
ATGCACTGCCTGGGCGCCGAGTACCTGGTGAGCGCCGAGGGAGCACCAAGGCAGAGAGAGTGGCGGCCTC
AGATCTATAGAAAGTGTACAGACACCGCCTGGCTGTTCCTGTTCTTTCTGTTTTGGACCGGCCTGGTGTT
CATCATGGGCTACAGCGTGGTGGCAGGAGCAGCAGGCAGGCTGCTGTTCGGCTATGACTCCTTTGGCAAC
ATGTGCGGCAAGAAGAATTCCCCAGTGGAGGGAGCACCACTGTCTGGACAGGATATGACACTGAAGAAGC
ACGTGTTCTTTATGAACTCCTGTAATCTGGAGGTGAAGGGCACCCAGCTGAACCGCATGGCCCTGTGCGT
GTCTAATTGTCCAGAGGAGCAGCTGGACAGCCTGGAGGAGGTGCAGTTCTTTGCCAACACATCTGGCAGC
TTCCTGTGCGTGTACAGCCTGAACTCCTTTAATTATACCCACTCCCCAAAGGCCGATTCTCTGTGCCCTA
GGCTGCCAGTGCCACCTTCCAAGTCTTTTCCCCTGTTCAACAGATGCGTGCCCCAGACACCTGAGTGTTA
CTCCCTGTTCGCCTCTGTGCTGATCAATGACGTGGATACACTGCACCGGATCCTGAGCGGCATCATGTCC
GGCAGAGACACCATCCTGGGACTGTGCATCCTGGCCCTGGCCCTGTCTCTGGCCATGATGTTCACCTTTC
GGTTCATCACCACACTGCTGGTGCACATCTTCATCAGCCTGGTCATCCTGGGCCTGCTGTTCGTGTGCGG
CGTGCTGTGGTGGCTGTACTATGACTATACAAACGATCTGTCCATCGAGCTGGATACCGAGAGAGAGAAT
ATGAAGTGCGTGCTGGGCTTCGCCATCGTGTCTACAGGCATCACCGCCGTGCTGCTGGTGCTGATCTTCG
TGCTGAGGAAGCGCATCAAGCTGACAGTGGAGCTGTTTCAGATCACCAATAAGGCCATCAGCTCCGCCCC
TTTTCTGCTGTTCCAGCCACTGTGGACATTTGCCATCCTGATCTTCTTTTGGGTGCTGTGGGTGGCCGTG
CTGCTGAGCCTGGGAACCGCAGGAGCAGCCCAGGTCATGGAGGGCGGCCAGGTGGAGTACAAGCCTCTGT
CTGGCATCAGGTACATGTGGAGCTATCACCTGATCGGCCTGATCTGGACATCCGAGTTCATCCTGGCCTG
CCAGCAGATGACAATCGCCGGCGCCGTGGTGACCTGTTACTTTAACCGCTCCAAGAATGACCCACCCGAT
CACCCTATCCTGTCTAGCCTGTCTATCCTGTTCTTTTATCACCAGGGCACCGTGGTGAAGGGCTCTTTCC
TGATCAGCGTGGTGCGGATCCCAAGAATCATCGTGATGTACATGCAGAACGCCCTGAAGGAGCAGCAGCA
CGGCGCCCTGAGCAGGTACCTGTTCCGCTGCTGTTATTGCTGTTTTTGGTGCCTGGACAAGTACCTGCTG
CACCTGAACCAGAATGCCTATACCACAACCGCCATCAATGGCACAGACTTCTGTACCTCCGCCAAGGATG
CCTTTAAGATCCTGAGCAAGAACTCCTCTCACTTCACATCCATCAATTGCTTTGGCGATTTCATCATCTT
TCTGGGCAAGGTGCTGGTGGTGTGCTTCACCGTGTTTGGCGGCCTGATGGCCTTCAACTACAATAGGGCA
TTTCAAGTGTGGGCAGTGCCACTGCTGCTGGTGGCCTTCTTTGCCTATCTGGTGGCCCACTCTTTCCTGA
GCGTGTTTGAGACAGTGCTGGATGCCCTGTTCCTGTGCTTTGCCGTGGACCTGGAGACCAACGATGGCAG
CTCCGAGAAGCCTTACTTCATGGACCAGGAGTTCCTGAGCTTTGTGAAGAGGTCCAACAAGCTGAACAAT
GCCCGCGCCCAGCAGGATAAGCACAGCCTGAGGAATGAGGAGGGCACCGAGCTGCAGGCCATCGTGCGC
